Addgene plasmid #120819: pcDNA3.2/NS2B
Purpose: Ectopic expression of ZIKV protein
Depositing lab: Jan Rehwinkel. Publication: Infection with a Brazilian isolate of Zika virus generates RIG-I stimulatory RNA and the viral NS5 protein blocks type I IFN induction and signaling. Hertzog J, Dias Junior AG, Rigby RE, Donald CL, Mayer A, Sezgin E, Song C, Jin B, Hublitz P, Eggeling C, Kohl A, Rehwinkel J. Eur J Immunol. 2018 Mar 23. doi: 10.1002/eji.201847483. PubMed 29572905.
Backbone
  Vector backbone: pcDNA3.2
  Backbone manufacturer: Invitrogen
  Backbone size w/o insert (bp): 5535
  Vector type: Mammalian Expression
Growth in bacteria
  Bacterial resistance: Ampicillin, 100 μg/mL
  Growth temperature: 37°C
  Growth strain: DH5alpha
  Copy number: High Copy
Gene/Insert
  Gene/Insert name: NS2B ZIKV
  Promoter: CMV
  Tag / fusion protein: V5 (C terminal on backbone)
  Cloning method: Gateway Cloning
Terms and licenses: Academic/Nonprofit Terms; Industry Terms: Not Available to Industry
How to cite: pcDNA3.2/NS2B was a gift from Jan Rehwinkel (Addgene plasmid # 120819 ; http://n2t.net/addgene:120819 ; RRID:Addgene_120819)
