[The description below was written by a language model from this plasmid's Addgene catalogue record and pLannotate feature annotations shown in this document.]
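Description:
pcDNA3.2/NS2B is a mammalian expression plasmid built on the Invitrogen pcDNA3.2 Gateway destination backbone and used for ectopic expression of the Zika virus (ZIKV) NS2B protein. It is maintained in E. coli through a high-copy ColE1/pUC-type origin with ampicillin selection (AmpR under its own bla promoter). It also carries an f1 origin, which allows single-stranded DNA production. For mammalian cells, an SV40 enhancer/early promoter drives a neomycin phosphotransferase gene terminated by an SV40 poly(A) signal, which can support G418 selection of stable transfectants.

The expression cassette consists of the human CMV immediate-early enhancer and promoter, followed by a T7 promoter that could be used for in vitro transcription. The insert is flanked by attB1 and attB2 sites, the scars left by Gateway recombination. The coding fragment of about 400 bp is annotated as a match to the ZIKV polyprotein. The automated annotation text describes NS5 functions, but this is simply the generic polyprotein entry; the fragment's size and the catalogue record agree with NS2B, the small membrane-associated cofactor of the viral NS3 protease. Downstream of attB2 lies a backbone-encoded V5 epitope, giving a C-terminally tagged protein detectable with anti-V5 antibodies, and then the HSV thymidine kinase poly(A) signal. Small annotated fragments (HIV-1 LTR, bGH poly(A), ble, lacI, bom) are probably backbone remnants or incidental matches.

The depositor and sequencing-derived records are both 5,928 nt and show the same features, differing only in their start coordinate. The associated work examined innate immune sensing of ZIKV and viral antagonism of type I interferon induction and signalling, so the plasmid probably served to test individual viral proteins in transfected cells.
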