Features (pLannotate 1.2.2; 23 found; start..end, strand, type, name):
     36..80      -  misc_feature   bom (fragment): basis of mobility region from pBR322
    235..614     +  enhancer       CMV enhancer: human cytomegalovirus immediate early enhancer
    615..818     +  promoter       CMV promoter: human cytomegalovirus (CMV) immediate early promoter
    814..847     +  LTR            5' LTR (truncated) (fragment): truncated 5' long terminal repeat (LTR) from HIV-1
    863..881     +  promoter       T7 promoter: promoter for bacteriophage T7 RNA polymerase
    911..935     +  protein_bind   attB1: mutant version of attB; recombination site for the Gateway® BP reaction BP Clonase™
    965..1360    +  CDS            POLG_ZIKVF (fragment): Experimental evidence at protein level: Swiss-Prot protein existence level 1. [RNA-directed RNA polymerase NS5]: Replicates the viral (+) and (-) RNA genome, and performs the capping of genomes in the cytoplasm (PubMed:30951555). Methylates viral RNA cap at guanine N-7 and ribose 2'-O positions. Once sufficient NS5 is expressed, binds to the cap-proximal structure and inhibits further translation of the viral genome (By similarity). Besides its role in RNA genome replication, also prevents the establishment of a cellular antiviral state by blocking the interferon-alpha/beta (IFN-alpha/beta) si
   1368..1392    -  protein_bind   attB2: mutant version of attB; recombination site for the Gateway® BP reaction BP Clonase™
   1418..1459    +  CDS            V5 tag: epitope tag from simian virus 5
   1543..1591    +  polyA_signal   HSV TK poly(A) signal: herpes simplex virus thymidine kinase polyadenylation signal (Cole and Stacy, 1985)
   1682..1698    -  polyA_signal   bGH poly(A) signal (fragment): bovine growth hormone polyadenylation signal
   1793..2221    +  rep_origin     f1 ori (sequence partly withheld): f1 bacteriophage origin of replication; arrow indicates direction of (+) strand synthesis
   2235..2564    +  promoter       SV40 promoter: SV40 enhancer and early promoter
   2631..3422    +  CDS            neo: KKA2_KLEPN - Also known as kan, nptII. Experimental evidence at protein level: Swiss-Prot protein existence level 1. Resistance to kanamycin, neomycin, paromomycin, ribostamycin, butirosin and gentamicin B. From Klebsiella pneumoniae.
   3448..3606    +  CDS            ble (fragment): BLE_KLEPN - Experimental evidence at protein level: Swiss-Prot protein existence level 1. Binding protein with a strong affinity to the bleomycin family of antibiotics. Binds to CL990; an antimitotic-antibiotic compound. From Klebsiella pneumoniae.
   3601..3722    +  polyA_signal   SV40 poly(A) signal: SV40 polyadenylation signal
   3795..3811    -  protein_bind   lac operator: The lac repressor binds to the lac operator to inhibit transcription in E. coli. This inhibition can be relieved by adding lactose or isopropyl-β-D-thiogalactopyranoside (IPTG). lac repressor encoded by lacI
   3819..3849    -  promoter       lac promoter: promoter for the E. coli lac operon
   3864..3885    -  protein_bind   CAP binding site: CAP binding activates transcription in the presence of cAMP. E. coli catabolite activator protein
   3898..3990    -  CDS            lacI (fragment): lac repressor; lacI; The lac repressor binds to the lac operator to inhibit transcription in E. coli. This inhibition can be relieved by adding lactose or isopropyl-β-D-thiogalactopyranoside (IPTG).
   4173..4761    -  rep_origin     ori: high-copy-number ColE1/pMB1/pBR322/pUC origin of replication
   4932..5792    -  CDS            AmpR: β-lactamase; bla; confers resistance to ampicillin, carbenicillin, and related antibiotics
   5793..5897    -  promoter       AmpR promoter: bla
>Addgene plasmid #120819 | pcDNA3.2/NS2B | depositor full sequence | sequence record 229590 | pcDNA3.2/NS2B sequence 5928 bps
GACGGATCGGGAGATCTCCCGATCCCCTATGGTCGACTCTCAGTACAATCTGCTCTGATGCCGCATAGTT
AAGCCAGTATCTGCTCCCTGCTTGTGTGTTGGAGGTCGCTGAGTAGTGCGCGAGCAAAATTTAAGCTACA
ACAAGGCAAGGCTTGACCGACAATTGCATGAAGAATCTGCTTAGGGTTAGGCGTTTTGCGCTGCTTCGCG
ATGTACGGGCCAGATATACGCGTTGACATTGATTATTGACTAGTTATTAATAGTAATCAATTACGGGGTC
ATTAGTTCATAGCCCATATATGGAGTTCCGCGTTACATAACTTACGGTAAATGGCCCGCCTGGCTGACCG
CCCAACGACCCCCGCCCATTGACGTCAATAATGACGTATGTTCCCATAGTAACGCCAATAGGGACTTTCC
ATTGACGTCAATGGGTGGACTATTTACGGTAAACTGCCCACTTGGCAGTACATCAAGTGTATCATATGCC
AAGTACGCCCCCTATTGACGTCAATGACGGTAAATGGCCCGCCTGGCATTATGCCCAGTACATGACCTTA
TGGGACTTTCCTACTTGGCAGTACATCTACGTATTAGTCATCGCTATTACCATGGTGATGCGGTTTTGGC
AGTACATCAATGGGCGTGGATAGCGGTTTGACTCACGGGGATTTCCAAGTCTCCACCCCATTGACGTCAA
TGGGAGTTTGTTTTGGCACCAAAATCAACGGGACTTTCCAAAATGTCGTAACAACTCCGCCCCATTGACG
CAAATGGGCGGTAGGCGTGTACGGTGGGAGGTCTATATAAGCAGAGCTCTCTGGCTAACTAGAGAACCCA
CTGCTTACTGGCTTATCGAAATTAATACGACTCACTATAGGGAGACCCAAGCTGGCTAGTTAAGCTATCA
ACAAGTTTGTACAAAAAAGCAGGCTCCGAATTCGCCCTTAGGAGGACAGCTATGAGCTGGCCCCCTAGCG
AAGTACTCACAGCTGTTGGCCTGATATGCGCATTGGCTGGAGGGTTCGCCAAGGCAGATATAGAGATGGC
TGGGCCCATGGCCGCGGTCGGTCTGCTAATTGTCAGTTACGTGGTCTCAGGAAAGAGTGTGGACATGTAC
ATTGAAAGAGCAGGTGACATCACATGGGAAAAAGATGCGGAAGTCACTGGAAACAGTCCCCGGCTCGATG
TGGCGCTAGATGAGAGTGGTGATTTCTCCCTGGTGGAGGATGACGGTCCCCCCATGAGAGAGATCATACT
CAAGGTGGTCCTGATGACCATCTGTGGCATGAACCCAATAGCCATACCCTTTGCAGCTGGAGCGTGGTAC
GTATACGTGAAGACTGGAAAAAGGAAGGGCGAATTCGACCCAGCTTTCTTGTACAAAGTGGTTGATCTAG
AGGGCCCGCGGTTCGAAGGTAAGCCTATCCCTAACCCTCTCCTCGGTCTCGATTCTACGCGTACCGGTTA
GTAATGAGTTTAAACGGGGGAGGCTAACTGAAACACGGAAGGAGACAATACCGGAAGGAACCCGCGCTAT
GACGGCAATAAAAAGACAGAATAAAACGCACGGGTGTTGGGTCGTTTGTTCATAAACGCGGGGTTCGGTC
CCAGGGCTGGCACTCTGTCGATACCCCACCGAGACCCCATTGGGGCCAATACGCCCGCGTTTCTTCCTTT
TCCCCACCCCACCCCCCAAGTTCGGGTGAAGGCCCAGGGCTCGCAGCCAACGTCGGGGCGGCAGGCCCTG
CCATAGCAGATCTGCGCAGCTGGGGCTCTAGGGGGTATCCCC
[124 nt withheld, positions 1793-1916]
C
[32 nt withheld, positions 1918-1949]
CA
[57 nt withheld, positions 1952-2008]
A
[49 nt withheld, positions 2010-2058]
CCTTTGACGTTGGAGTCCACGTTCTTT
[37 nt withheld, positions 2086-2122]
ACCCTATCTCGGTCTATTCTTTTGATTTATAAGGGATTTTGGGGATTTCGGCCTATTGGTTAAAAAATGA
GCTGATTTAACAAAAATTTAACGCGAATTAATTCTGTGGAATGTGTGTCAGTTAGGGTGTGGAAAGTCCC
CAGGCTCCCCAGCAGGCAGAAGTATGCAAAGCATGCATCTCAATTAGTCAGCAACCAGGTGTGGAAAGTC
CCCAGGCTCCCCAGCAGGCAGAAGTATGCAAAGCATGCATCTCAATTAGTCAGCAACCATAGTCCCGCCC
CTAACTCCGCCCATCCCGCCCCTAACTCCGCCCAGTTCCGCCCATTCTCCGCCCCATGGCTGACTAATTT
TTTTTATTTATGCAGAGGCCGAGGCCGCCTCTGCCTCTGAGCTATTCCAGAAGTAGTGAGGAGGCTTTTT
TGGAGGCCTAGGCTTTTGCAAAAAGCTCCCGGGAGCTTGTATATCCATTTTCGGATCTGATCAAGAGACA
GGATGAGGATCGTTTCGCATGATTGAACAAGATGGATTGCACGCAGGTTCTCCGGCCGCTTGGGTGGAGA
GGCTATTCGGCTATGACTGGGCACAACAGACAATCGGCTGCTCTGATGCCGCCGTGTTCCGGCTGTCAGC
GCAGGGGCGCCCGGTTCTTTTTGTCAAGACCGACCTGTCCGGTGCCCTGAATGAACTGCAGGACGAGGCA
GCGCGGCTATCGTGGCTGGCCACGACGGGCGTTCCTTGCGCAGCTGTGCTCGACGTTGTCACTGAAGCGG
GAAGGGACTGGCTGCTATTGGGCGAAGTGCCGGGGCAGGATCTCCTGTCATCTCACCTTGCTCCTGCCGA
GAAAGTATCCATCATGGCTGATGCAATGCGGCGGCTGCATACGCTTGATCCGGCTACCTGCCCATTCGAC
CACCAAGCGAAACATCGCATCGAGCGAGCACGTACTCGGATGGAAGCCGGTCTTGTCGATCAGGATGATC
TGGACGAAGAGCATCAGGGGCTCGCGCCAGCCGAACTGTTCGCCAGGCTCAAGGCGCGCATGCCCGACGG
CGAGGATCTCGTCGTGACCCATGGCGATGCCTGCTTGCCGAATATCATGGTGGAAAATGGCCGCTTTTCT
GGATTCATCGACTGTGGCCGGCTGGGTGTGGCGGACCGCTATCAGGACATAGCGTTGGCTACCCGTGATA
TTGCTGAAGAGCTTGGCGGCGAATGGGCTGACCGCTTCCTCGTGCTTTACGGTATCGCCGCTCCCGATTC
GCAGCGCATCGCCTTCTATCGCCTTCTTGACGAGTTCTTCTGAGCGGGACTCTGGGGTTCGCGAAATGAC
CGACCAAGCGACGCCCAACCTGCCATCACGAGATTTCGATTCCACCGCCGCCTTCTATGAAAGGTTGGGC
TTCGGAATCGTTTTCCGGGACGCCGGCTGGATGATCCTCCAGCGCGGGGATCTCATGCTGGAGTTCTTCG
CCCACCCCAACTTGTTTATTGCAGCTTATAATGGTTACAAATAAAGCAATAGCATCACAAATTTCACAAA
TAAAGCATTTTTTTCACTGCATTCTAGTTGTGGTTTGTCCAAACTCATCAATGTATCTTATCATGTCTGT
ATACCGTCGACCTCTAGCTAGAGCTTGGCGTAATCATGGTCATAGCTGTTTCCTGTGTGAAATTGTTATC
CGCTCACAATTCCACACAACATACGAGCCGGAAGCATAAAGTGTAAAGCCTGGGGTGCCTAATGAGTGAG
CTAACTCACATTAATTGCGTTGCGCTCACTGCCCGCTTTCCAGTCGGGAAACCTGTCGTGCCAGCTGCAT
TAATGAATCGGCCAACGCGCGGGGAGAGGCGGTTTGCGTATTGGGCGCTCTTCCGCTTCCTCGCTCACTG
ACTCGCTGCGCTCGGTCGTTCGGCTGCGGCGAGCGGTATCAGCTCACTCAAAGGCGGTAATACGGTTATC
CACAGAATCAGGGGATAACGCAGGAAAGAACATGTGAGCAAAAGGCCAGCAAAAGGCCAGGAACCGTAAA
AAGGCCGCGTTGCTGGCGTTTTTCCATAGGCTCCGCCCCCCTGACGAGCATCACAAAAATCGACGCTCAA
GTCAGAGGTGGCGAAACCCGACAGGACTATAAAGATACCAGGCGTTTCCCCCTGGAAGCTCCCTCGTGCG
CTCTCCTGTTCCGACCCTGCCGCTTACCGGATACCTGTCCGCCTTTCTCCCTTCGGGAAGCGTGGCGCTT
TCTCAATGCTCACGCTGTAGGTATCTCAGTTCGGTGTAGGTCGTTCGCTCCAAGCTGGGCTGTGTGCACG
AACCCCCCGTTCAGCCCGACCGCTGCGCCTTATCCGGTAACTATCGTCTTGAGTCCAACCCGGTAAGACA
CGACTTATCGCCACTGGCAGCAGCCACTGGTAACAGGATTAGCAGAGCGAGGTATGTAGGCGGTGCTACA
GAGTTCTTGAAGTGGTGGCCTAACTACGGCTACACTAGAAGGACAGTATTTGGTATCTGCGCTCTGCTGA
AGCCAGTTACCTTCGGAAAAAGAGTTGGTAGCTCTTGATCCGGCAAACAAACCACCGCTGGTAGCGGTGG
TTTTTTTGTTTGCAAGCAGCAGATTACGCGCAGAAAAAAAGGATCTCAAGAAGATCCTTTGATCTTTTCT
ACGGGGTCTGACGCTCAGTGGAACGAAAACTCACGTTAAGGGATTTTGGTCATGAGATTATCAAAAAGGA
TCTTCACCTAGATCCTTTTAAATTAAAAATGAAGTTTTAAATCAATCTAAAGTATATATGAGTAAACTTG
GTCTGACAGTTACCAATGCTTAATCAGTGAGGCACCTATCTCAGCGATCTGTCTATTTCGTTCATCCATA
GTTGCCTGACTCCCCGTCGTGTAGATAACTACGATACGGGAGGGCTTACCATCTGGCCCCAGTGCTGCAA
TGATACCGCGAGACCCACGCTCACCGGCTCCAGATTTATCAGCAATAAACCAGCCAGCCGGAAGGGCCGA
GCGCAGAAGTGGTCCTGCAACTTTATCCGCCTCCATCCAGTCTATTAATTGTTGCCGGGAAGCTAGAGTA
AGTAGTTCGCCAGTTAATAGTTTGCGCAACGTTGTTGCCATTGCTACAGGCATCGTGGTGTCACGCTCGT
CGTTTGGTATGGCTTCATTCAGCTCCGGTTCCCAACGATCAAGGCGAGTTACATGATCCCCCATGTTGTG
CAAAAAAGCGGTTAGCTCCTTCGGTCCTCCGATCGTTGTCAGAAGTAAGTTGGCCGCAGTGTTATCACTC
ATGGTTATGGCAGCACTGCATAATTCTCTTACTGTCATGCCATCCGTAAGATGCTTTTCTGTGACTGGTG
AGTACTCAACCAAGTCATTCTGAGAATAGTGTATGCGGCGACCGAGTTGCTCTTGCCCGGCGTCAATACG
GGATAATACCGCGCCACATAGCAGAACTTTAAAAGTGCTCATCATTGGAAAACGTTCTTCGGGGCGAAAA
CTCTCAAGGATCTTACCGCTGTTGAGATCCAGTTCGATGTAACCCACTCGTGCACCCAACTGATCTTCAG
CATCTTTTACTTTCACCAGCGTTTCTGGGTGAGCAAAAACAGGAAGGCAAAATGCCGCAAAAAAGGGAAT
AAGGGCGACACGGAAATGTTGAATACTCATACTCTTCCTTTTTCAATATTATTGAAGCATTTATCAGGGT
TATTGTCTCATGAGCGGATACATATTTGAATGTATTTAGAAAAATAAACAAATAGGGGTTCCGCGCACAT
TTCCCCGAAAAGTGCCACCTGACGTC
