Features (pLannotate 1.2.2; 23 found; start..end, strand, type, name):
      1..380     +  enhancer       CMV enhancer: human cytomegalovirus immediate early enhancer
    381..584     +  promoter       CMV promoter: human cytomegalovirus (CMV) immediate early promoter
    580..613     +  LTR            5' LTR (truncated) (fragment): truncated 5' long terminal repeat (LTR) from HIV-1
    629..647     +  promoter       T7 promoter: promoter for bacteriophage T7 RNA polymerase
    677..701     +  protein_bind   attB1: mutant version of attB; recombination site for the Gateway® BP reaction BP Clonase™
    731..1126    +  CDS            POLG_ZIKVF (fragment): Experimental evidence at protein level: Swiss-Prot protein existence level 1. [RNA-directed RNA polymerase NS5]: Replicates the viral (+) and (-) RNA genome, and performs the capping of genomes in the cytoplasm (PubMed:30951555). Methylates viral RNA cap at guanine N-7 and ribose 2'-O positions. Once sufficient NS5 is expressed, binds to the cap-proximal structure and inhibits further translation of the viral genome (By similarity). Besides its role in RNA genome replication, also prevents the establishment of a cellular antiviral state by blocking the interferon-alpha/beta (IFN-alpha/beta) si
   1134..1158    -  protein_bind   attB2: mutant version of attB; recombination site for the Gateway® BP reaction BP Clonase™
   1184..1225    +  CDS            V5 tag: epitope tag from simian virus 5
   1309..1357    +  polyA_signal   HSV TK poly(A) signal: herpes simplex virus thymidine kinase polyadenylation signal (Cole and Stacy, 1985)
   1448..1464    -  polyA_signal   bGH poly(A) signal (fragment): bovine growth hormone polyadenylation signal
   1559..1987    +  rep_origin     f1 ori (sequence partly withheld): f1 bacteriophage origin of replication; arrow indicates direction of (+) strand synthesis
   2001..2330    +  promoter       SV40 promoter: SV40 enhancer and early promoter
   2397..3188    +  CDS            neo: KKA2_KLEPN - Also known as kan, nptII. Experimental evidence at protein level: Swiss-Prot protein existence level 1. Resistance to kanamycin, neomycin, paromomycin, ribostamycin, butirosin and gentamicin B. From Klebsiella pneumoniae.
   3214..3372    +  CDS            ble (fragment): BLE_KLEPN - Experimental evidence at protein level: Swiss-Prot protein existence level 1. Binding protein with a strong affinity to the bleomycin family of antibiotics. Binds to CL990; an antimitotic-antibiotic compound. From Klebsiella pneumoniae.
   3367..3488    +  polyA_signal   SV40 poly(A) signal: SV40 polyadenylation signal
   3561..3577    -  protein_bind   lac operator: The lac repressor binds to the lac operator to inhibit transcription in E. coli. This inhibition can be relieved by adding lactose or isopropyl-β-D-thiogalactopyranoside (IPTG). lac repressor encoded by lacI
   3585..3615    -  promoter       lac promoter: promoter for the E. coli lac operon
   3630..3651    -  protein_bind   CAP binding site: CAP binding activates transcription in the presence of cAMP. E. coli catabolite activator protein
   3664..3756    -  CDS            lacI (fragment): lac repressor; lacI; The lac repressor binds to the lac operator to inhibit transcription in E. coli. This inhibition can be relieved by adding lactose or isopropyl-β-D-thiogalactopyranoside (IPTG).
   3939..4527    -  rep_origin     ori: high-copy-number ColE1/pMB1/pBR322/pUC origin of replication
   4698..5558    -  CDS            AmpR: β-lactamase; bla; confers resistance to ampicillin, carbenicillin, and related antibiotics
   5559..5663    -  promoter       AmpR promoter: bla
   5722..5774    -  misc_feature   bom (fragment): basis of mobility region from pBR322
>Addgene plasmid #120819 | pcDNA3.2/NS2B | addgene full sequence | sequence record 234568 | Addgene NGS Result
GACATTGATTATTGACTAGTTATTAATAGTAATCAATTACGGGGTCATTAGTTCATAGCCCATATATGGA
GTTCCGCGTTACATAACTTACGGTAAATGGCCCGCCTGGCTGACCGCCCAACGACCCCCGCCCATTGACG
TCAATAATGACGTATGTTCCCATAGTAACGCCAATAGGGACTTTCCATTGACGTCAATGGGTGGAGTATT
TACGGTAAACTGCCCACTTGGCAGTACATCAAGTGTATCATATGCCAAGTACGCCCCCTATTGACGTCAA
TGACGGTAAATGGCCCGCCTGGCATTATGCCCAGTACATGACCTTATGGGACTTTCCTACTTGGCAGTAC
ATCTACGTATTAGTCATCGCTATTACCATGGTGATGCGGTTTTGGCAGTACATCAATGGGCGTGGATAGC
GGTTTGACTCACGGGGATTTCCAAGTCTCCACCCCATTGACGTCAATGGGAGTTTGTTTTGGCACCAAAA
TCAACGGGACTTTCCAAAATGTCGTAACAACTCCGCCCCATTGACGCAAATGGGCGGTAGGCGTGTACGG
TGGGAGGTCTATATAAGCAGAGCTCTCTGGCTAACTAGAGAACCCACTGCTTACTGGCTTATCGAAATTA
ATACGACTCACTATAGGGAGACCCAAGCTGGCTAGTTAAGCTATCAACAAGTTTGTACAAAAAAGCAGGC
TCCGAATTCGCCCTTAGGAGGACAGCTATGAGCTGGCCCCCTAGCGAAGTACTCACAGCTGTTGGCCTGA
TATGCGCATTGGCTGGAGGGTTCGCCAAGGCAGATATAGAGATGGCTGGGCCCATGGCCGCGGTCGGTCT
GCTAATTGTCAGTTACGTGGTCTCAGGAAAGAGTGTGGACATGTACATTGAAAGAGCAGGTGACATCACA
TGGGAAAAAGATGCGGAAGTCACTGGAAACAGTCCCCGGCTCGATGTGGCGCTAGATGAGAGTGGTGATT
TCTCCCTGGTGGAGGATGACGGTCCCCCCATGAGAGAGATCATACTCAAGGTGGTCCTGATGACCATCTG
TGGCATGAACCCAATAGCCATACCCTTTGCAGCTGGAGCGTGGTACGTATACGTGAAGACTGGAAAAAGG
AAGGGCGAATTCGACCCAGCTTTCTTGTACAAAGTGGTTGATCTAGAGGGCCCGCGGTTCGAAGGTAAGC
CTATCCCTAACCCTCTCCTCGGTCTCGATTCTACGCGTACCGGTTAGTAATGAGTTTAAACGGGGGAGGC
TAACTGAAACACGGAAGGAGACAATACCGGAAGGAACCCGCGCTATGACGGCAATAAAAAGACAGAATAA
AACGCACGGGTGTTGGGTCGTTTGTTCATAAACGCGGGGTTCGGTCCCAGGGCTGGCACTCTGTCGATAC
CCCACCGAGACCCCATTGGGGCCAATACGCCCGCGTTTCTTCCTTTTCCCCACCCCACCCCCCAAGTTCG
GGTGAAGGCCCAGGGCTCGCAGCCAACGTCGGGGCGGCAGGCCCTGCCATAGCAGATCTGCGCAGCTGGG
GCTCTAGGGGGTATCCCC
[124 nt withheld, positions 1559-1682]
C
[91 nt withheld, positions 1684-1774]
A
[49 nt withheld, positions 1776-1824]
CCTTTGACGTTGGAGTCCACGTTCTTT
[37 nt withheld, positions 1852-1888]
ACCCTATCTCGGTCTATTCTTTTGATTTATAAGGGATTTTGCCGATTTCGGCCTATTGGTTAAAAAATGA
GCTGATTTAACAAAAATTTAACGCGAATTAATTCTGTGGAATGTGTGTCAGTTAGGGTGTGGAAAGTCCC
CAGGCTCCCCAGCAGGCAGAAGTATGCAAAGCATGCATCTCAATTAGTCAGCAACCAGGTGTGGAAAGTC
CCCAGGCTCCCCAGCAGGCAGAAGTATGCAAAGCATGCATCTCAATTAGTCAGCAACCATAGTCCCGCCC
CTAACTCCGCCCATCCCGCCCCTAACTCCGCCCAGTTCCGCCCATTCTCCGCCCCATGGCTGACTAATTT
TTTTTATTTATGCAGAGGCCGAGGCCGCCTCTGCCTCTGAGCTATTCCAGAAGTAGTGAGGAGGCTTTTT
TGGAGGCCTAGGCTTTTGCAAAAAGCTCCCGGGAGCTTGTATATCCATTTTCGGATCTGATCAAGAGACA
GGATGAGGATCGTTTCGCATGATTGAACAAGATGGATTGCACGCAGGTTCTCCGGCCGCTTGGGTGGAGA
GGCTATTCGGCTATGACTGGGCACAACAGACAATCGGCTGCTCTGATGCCGCCGTGTTCCGGCTGTCAGC
GCAGGGGCGCCCGGTTCTTTTTGTCAAGACCGACCTGTCCGGTGCCCTGAATGAACTGCAGGACGAGGCA
GCGCGGCTATCGTGGCTGGCCACGACGGGCGTTCCTTGCGCAGCTGTGCTCGACGTTGTCACTGAAGCGG
GAAGGGACTGGCTGCTATTGGGCGAAGTGCCGGGGCAGGATCTCCTGTCATCTCACCTTGCTCCTGCCGA
GAAAGTATCCATCATGGCTGATGCAATGCGGCGGCTGCATACGCTTGATCCGGCTACCTGCCCATTCGAC
CACCAAGCGAAACATCGCATCGAGCGAGCACGTACTCGGATGGAAGCCGGTCTTGTCGATCAGGATGATC
TGGACGAAGAGCATCAGGGGCTCGCGCCAGCCGAACTGTTCGCCAGGCTCAAGGCGCGCATGCCCGACGG
CGAGGATCTCGTCGTGACCCATGGCGATGCCTGCTTGCCGAATATCATGGTGGAAAATGGCCGCTTTTCT
GGATTCATCGACTGTGGCCGGCTGGGTGTGGCGGACCGCTATCAGGACATAGCGTTGGCTACCCGTGATA
TTGCTGAAGAGCTTGGCGGCGAATGGGCTGACCGCTTCCTCGTGCTTTACGGTATCGCCGCTCCCGATTC
GCAGCGCATCGCCTTCTATCGCCTTCTTGACGAGTTCTTCTGAGCGGGACTCTGGGGTTCGCGAAATGAC
CGACCAAGCGACGCCCAACCTGCCATCACGAGATTTCGATTCCACCGCCGCCTTCTATGAAAGGTTGGGC
TTCGGAATCGTTTTCCGGGACGCCGGCTGGATGATCCTCCAGCGCGGGGATCTCATGCTGGAGTTCTTCG
CCCACCCCAACTTGTTTATTGCAGCTTATAATGGTTACAAATAAAGCAATAGCATCACAAATTTCACAAA
TAAAGCATTTTTTTCACTGCATTCTAGTTGTGGTTTGTCCAAACTCATCAATGTATCTTATCATGTCTGT
ATACCGTCGACCTCTAGCTAGAGCTTGGCGTAATCATGGTCATAGCTGTTTCCTGTGTGAAATTGTTATC
CGCTCACAATTCCACACAACATACGAGCCGGAAGCATAAAGTGTAAAGCCTGGGGTGCCTAATGAGTGAG
CTAACTCACATTAATTGCGTTGCGCTCACTGCCCGCTTTCCAGTCGGGAAACCTGTCGTGCCAGCTGCAT
TAATGAATCGGCCAACGCGCGGGGAGAGGCGGTTTGCGTATTGGGCGCTCTTCCGCTTCCTCGCTCACTG
ACTCGCTGCGCTCGGTCGTTCGGCTGCGGCGAGCGGTATCAGCTCACTCAAAGGCGGTAATACGGTTATC
CACAGAATCAGGGGATAACGCAGGAAAGAACATGTGAGCAAAAGGCCAGCAAAAGGCCAGGAACCGTAAA
AAGGCCGCGTTGCTGGCGTTTTTCCATAGGCTCCGCCCCCCTGACGAGCATCACAAAAATCGACGCTCAA
GTCAGAGGTGGCGAAACCCGACAGGACTATAAAGATACCAGGCGTTTCCCCCTGGAAGCTCCCTCGTGCG
CTCTCCTGTTCCGACCCTGCCGCTTACCGGATACCTGTCCGCCTTTCTCCCTTCGGGAAGCGTGGCGCTT
TCTCATAGCTCACGCTGTAGGTATCTCAGTTCGGTGTAGGTCGTTCGCTCCAAGCTGGGCTGTGTGCACG
AACCCCCCGTTCAGCCCGACCGCTGCGCCTTATCCGGTAACTATCGTCTTGAGTCCAACCCGGTAAGACA
CGACTTATCGCCACTGGCAGCAGCCACTGGTAACAGGATTAGCAGAGCGAGGTATGTAGGCGGTGCTACA
GAGTTCTTGAAGTGGTGGCCTAACTACGGCTACACTAGAAGAACAGTATTTGGTATCTGCGCTCTGCTGA
AGCCAGTTACCTTCGGAAAAAGAGTTGGTAGCTCTTGATCCGGCAAACAAACCACCGCTGGTAGCGGTGG
TTTTTTTGTTTGCAAGCAGCAGATTACGCGCAGAAAAAAAGGATCTCAAGAAGATCCTTTGATCTTTTCT
ACGGGGTCTGACGCTCAGTGGAACGAAAACTCACGTTAAGGGATTTTGGTCATGAGATTATCAAAAAGGA
TCTTCACCTAGATCCTTTTAAATTAAAAATGAAGTTTTAAATCAATCTAAAGTATATATGAGTAAACTTG
GTCTGACAGTTACCAATGCTTAATCAGTGAGGCACCTATCTCAGCGATCTGTCTATTTCGTTCATCCATA
GTTGCCTGACTCCCCGTCGTGTAGATAACTACGATACGGGAGGGCTTACCATCTGGCCCCAGTGCTGCAA
TGATACCGCGAGACCCACGCTCACCGGCTCCAGATTTATCAGCAATAAACCAGCCAGCCGGAAGGGCCGA
GCGCAGAAGTGGTCCTGCAACTTTATCCGCCTCCATCCAGTCTATTAATTGTTGCCGGGAAGCTAGAGTA
AGTAGTTCGCCAGTTAATAGTTTGCGCAACGTTGTTGCCATTGCTACAGGCATCGTGGTGTCACGCTCGT
CGTTTGGTATGGCTTCATTCAGCTCCGGTTCCCAACGATCAAGGCGAGTTACATGATCCCCCATGTTGTG
CAAAAAAGCGGTTAGCTCCTTCGGTCCTCCGATCGTTGTCAGAAGTAAGTTGGCCGCAGTGTTATCACTC
ATGGTTATGGCAGCACTGCATAATTCTCTTACTGTCATGCCATCCGTAAGATGCTTTTCTGTGACTGGTG
AGTACTCAACCAAGTCATTCTGAGAATAGTGTATGCGGCGACCGAGTTGCTCTTGCCCGGCGTCAATACG
GGATAATACCGCGCCACATAGCAGAACTTTAAAAGTGCTCATCATTGGAAAACGTTCTTCGGGGCGAAAA
CTCTCAAGGATCTTACCGCTGTTGAGATCCAGTTCGATGTAACCCACTCGTGCACCCAACTGATCTTCAG
CATCTTTTACTTTCACCAGCGTTTCTGGGTGAGCAAAAACAGGAAGGCAAAATGCCGCAAAAAAGGGAAT
AAGGGCGACACGGAAATGTTGAATACTCATACTCTTCCTTTTTCAATATTATTGAAGCATTTATCAGGGT
TATTGTCTCATGAGCGGATACATATTTGAATGTATTTAGAAAAATAAACAAATAGGGGTTCCGCGCACAT
TTCCCCGAAAAGTGCCACCTGACGTCGACGGATCGGGAGATCTCCCGATCCCCTATGGTGCACTCTCAGT
ACAATCTGCTCTGATGCCGCATAGTTAAGCCAGTATCTGCTCCCTGCTTGTGTGTTGGAGGTCGCTGAGT
AGTGCGCGAGCAAAATTTAAGCTACAACAAGGCAAGGCTTGACCGACAATTGCATGAAGAATCTGCTTAG
GGTTAGGCGTTTTGCGCTGCTTCGCGATGTACGGGCCAGATATACGCGTT
